>Addgene plasmid #205029 | pET-6xHis-GFP(-6)-L3 | addgene full sequence | sequence record 405639 | Addgene NGS Result
CAAATCGCGCTGTTAGCGGGCCCATTAAGTTCTGTCTCGGCGCGTCTGCGTCTGGCTGGCTGGCATAAAT
ATCTCACTCGCAATCAAATTCAGCCGATAGCGGAACGGGAAGGCGACTGGAGTGCCATGTCCGGTTTTCA
ACAAACCATGCAAATGCTGAATGAGGGCATCGTTCCCACTGCGATGCTGGTTGCCAACGATCAGATGGCG
CTGGGCGCAATGCGCGCCATTACCGAGTCCGGGCTGCGCGTTGGTGCGGACATCTCGGTAGTGGGATACG
ACGATACCGAAGACAGCTCATGTTATATCCCGCCGTTAACCACCATCAAACAGGATTTTCGCCTGCTGGG
GCAAACCAGCGTGGACCGCTTGCTGCAACTCTCTCAGGGCCAGGCGGTGAAGGGCAATCAGCTGTTGCCC
GTCTCACTGGTGAAAAGAAAAACCACCCTGGCGCCCAATACGCAAACCGCCTCTCCCCGCGCGTTGGCCG
ATTCATTAATGCAGCTGGCACGACAGGTTTCCCGACTGGAAAGCGGGCAGTGAGCGCAACGCAATTAATG
TAAGTTAGCTCACTCATTAGGCACCGGGATCTCGACCGATGCCCTTGAGAGCCTTCAACCCAGTCAGCTC
CTTCCGGTGGGCGCGGGGCATGACTAGCATGATCGTGCTCCTGTCGTTGAGGACCCGGCTAGGCTGGCGG
GGTTGCCTTACTGGTTAGCAGAATGAATCACCGATACGCGAGCGAACGTGAAGCGACTGCTGCTGCAAAA
CGTCTGCGACCTGAGCAACAACATGAATGGTCTTCGGTTTCCGTGTTTCGTAAAGTCTGGAAACGCGGAA
GTCAGCGCCCTGCACCATTATGTTCCGGATCTGCATCGCAGGATGCTGCTGGCTACCCTGTGGAACACCT
ACATCTGTATTAACGAAGCGCTGGCATTGACCCTGAGTGATTTTTCTCTGGTCCCGCCGCATCCATACCG
CCAGTTGTTTACCCTCACAACGTTCCAGTAACCGGGCATGTTCATCATCAGTAACCCGTATCGTGAGCAT
CCTCTCTCGTTTCATCGGTATCATTACCCCCATGAACAGAAATCCCCCTTACACGGAGGCATCAGTGACC
AAACAGGAAAAAACCGCCCTTAACATGGCCCGCTTTATCAGAAGCCAGACATTAACGCTTCTGGAGAAAC
TCAACGAGCTGGACGCGGATGAACAGGCAGACATCTGTGAATCGCTTCACGACCACGCTGATGAGCTTTA
CCGCAGCTGCCTCGCGCGTTTCGGTGATGACGGTGAAAACCTCTGACACATGCAGCTCCCGGAGACGGTC
ACAGCTTGTCTGTAAGCGGATGCCGGGAGCAGACAAGCCCGTCAGGGCGCGTCAGCGGGTGTTGGCGGGT
GTCGGGGCGCAGCCATGACCCAGTCACGTAGCGATAGCGGAGTGTATACTGGCTTAACTATGCGGCATCA
GAGCAGATTGTACTGAGAGTGCACCATTGCGGTGTGAAATACCGCACAGATGCGTAAGGAGAAAATACCG
CATCAGGCGCTCTTCCGCTTCCTCGCTCACTGACTCGCTGCGCTCGGTCGTTCGGCTGCGGCGAGCGGTA
TCAGCTCACTCAAAGGCGGTAATACGGTTATCCACAGAATCAGGGGATAACGCAGGAAAGAACATGTGAG
CAAAAGGCCAGCAAAAGGCCAGGAACCGTAAAAAGGCCGCGTTGCTGGCGTTTTTCCATAGGCTCCGCCC
CCCTGACGAGCATCACAAAAATCGACGCTCAAGTCAGAGGTGGCGAAACCCGACAGGACTATAAAGATAC
CAGGCGTTTCCCCCTGGAAGCTCCCTCGTGCGCTCTCCTGTTCCGACCCTGCCGCTTACCGGATACCTGT
CCGCCTTTCTCCCTTCGGGAAGCGTGGCGCTTTCTCATAGCTCACGCTGTAGGTATCTCAGTTCGGTGTA
GGTCGTTCGCTCCAAGCTGGGCTGTGTGCACGAACCCCCCGTTCAGCCCGACCGCTGCGCCTTATCCGGT
AACTATCGTCTTGAGTCCAACCCGGTAAGACACGACTTATCGCCACTGGCAGCAGCCACTGGTAACAGGA
TTAGCAGAGCGAGGTATGTAGGCGGTGCTACAGAGTTCTTGAAGTGGTGGCCTAACTACGGCTACACTAG
AAGGACAGTATTTGGTATCTGCGCTCTGCTGAAGCCAGTTACCTTCGGAAAAAGAGTTGGTAGCTCTTGA
TCCGGCAAACAAACCACCGCTGGTAGCGGTGGTTTTTTTGTTTGCAAGCAGCAGATTACGCGCAGAAAAA
AAGGATCTCAAGAAGATCCTTTGATCTTTTCTACGGGGTCTGACGCTCAGTGGAACGAAAACTCACGTTA
AGGGATTTTGGTCATGACCTATTTGTTTATTTTTCTAAATACATTCAAATATGTATCCGCTCATGAGACA
ATAACCCTGATAAATGCTTCAATCATGATTGAAAAAGGAAGAGTATGAGTATTCAACATTTCCGTGTCGC
CCTTATTCCCTTTTTTGCGGCATTTTGCCTTCCTGTTTTTGCTCACCCAGAAACGCTGGTGAAAGTAAAA
GATGCTGAAGATCAGTTGGGTGCACGAGTGGGTTACATCGAACTGGATCTCAACAGCGGTAAGATCCTTG
AGAGTTTTCGCCCCGAAGAACGTTTTCCAATGATGAGCACTTTTAAAGTTCTGCTATGTGGCGCGGTATT
ATCCCGTATTGACGCCGGGCAAGAGCAACTCGGTCGCCGCATACACTATTCTCAGAATGACTTGGTTGAG
TACTCACCAGTCACAGAAAAGCATCTTACGGATGGCATGACAGTAAGAGAATTATGCAGTGCTGCCATAA
CCATGAGTGATAACACTGCGGCCAACTTACTTCTGACAACGATCGGAGGACCGAAGGAGCTAACCGCTTT
TTTGCACAACATGGGGGATCATGTAACTCGCCTTGATCGTTGGGAACCGGAGCTGAATGAAGCCATACCA
AACGACGAGCGTGACACCACGATGCCTGTAGCAATGGCAACAACGTTGCGCAAACTATTAACTGGCGAAC
TACTTACTCTAGCTTCCCGGCAACAATTAATAGACTGGATGGAGGCGGATAAAGTTGCAGGACCACTTCT
GCGCTCGGCCCTTCCGGCTGGCTGGTTTATTGCTGATAAATCTGGAGCCGGTGAGCGTGGGTCTCGCGGT
ATCATTGCAGCACTGGGGCCAGATGGTAAGCCCTCCCGTATCGTAGTTATCTACACGACGGGGAGTCAGG
CAACTATGGATGAACGAAATAGACAGATCGCTGAGATAGGTGCCTCACTGATTAAGCATTGGTAACTGTC
AGACCAAGTTTACTCATATATACTTTAGATTGATTTAAAACTTCATTTTTAATTTAAAAGGATCTAGGTG
AAGATCCTTTTTGATAATCTCATGCCATCGTGCCGCCAGAAATTGTAAACGTTAATATTTTGTTAAAATT
CGCGTTAAATTTTTGTTAAATCAGCTCATTTTTTAACCAATAGGCCGAAATCGGCAAAATCCCTTATAAA
TCAAAAGAATAGACCGAGATAGGGT
[37 nt withheld, positions 3596-3632]
AAAGAACGTGGACTCCAACGTCAAAGG
[49 nt withheld, positions 3660-3708]
T
[91 nt withheld, positions 3710-3800]
G
[124 nt withheld, positions 3802-3925]
CCCATTCGCCAATCCGGATATAGTTCCTCCTTTCAGCAAAAAACCCCTCAAGACCCGTTTAGAGGCCCCA
AGGGGTTATGCTAGTTATTGCTCAGCGGTGGCAGCAGCCTAGGTTAATTAAGCTGCGCTAGTAGACGAGT
CCATGTGCTGGCGTTCAAATTTCGCAGCAGCGGTTTCTTTACCAGACTCGAGTTATTACTTCCGCGATTT
CTTCCCTCTTCGACCCTTCCGCGATTTCTTCCCTCTTCGACCCTTTCGAGATTTCTTGCCTCTTCGTCCT
TTCTTGTACAGCTCGTCCATTCCGTGAGTAATGCCTGCAGCGGTCACGAATTCTAACAGAACCATGTGAT
CGCGTTTTTCGTTCGGATCTTTGCTCAGTGCTGACTGGGTGCTCAGGTAGTGGTTGTCAGGTAACAGTAC
AGGCCCGTCACCAATCGGCGTGTTTTGTTGATAATGATCCGCTAATTGAACGCTGCCGTCTTCCACGTTA
TGGCGAATTTTGAAATTTGCCTTGATACCGTTTTTCTGTTTATCGGCCGTAATATACACGTTATGAGAAT
TAAAGTTATATTCCAGCTTATGGCCTAAAATGTTGCCGTCTTCTTTGAAGTCGATACCTTTCAGTTCGAT
ACGGTTTACTAATGTGTCGCCTTCAAATTTCACTTCCGCACGCGTTTTATAGGTGCCATCGTCCTTGAAG
CTGATTGTACGCTCTTGAACATATCCTTCAGGCATGGCTGATTTGAAAAAATCGTGTTGTTTCATATGAT
CTGGGTAACGACTGAAGCACTGAACGCCATAGGTCAGGGTGGTCACTAAGGTGGGCCACGGAACGGGTAA
TTTGCCTGTTGTGCAAATAAACTTCAGGGTCAATTTACCATTGGTAGCGTCACCTTCGCCTTCGCCGCGC
ACGCTAAATTTGTGACCGTTCACGTCGCCGTCTAATTCCACTAAGATCGGTACTACACCCGTAAACAGCT
CTTCACCTTTGCTAGCGCCACCGTGATGGTGGTGGTGATGACCCATGGTATATCTCCTTCTTAAAGTTAA
ACAAAATTATTTCTAGAGGGGAATTGTTATCCGCTCACAATTCCCCTATAGTGAGTCGTATTAATTTCGC
GGGATCGAGATCGATCTCGATCCTCTACGCCGGACGCATCGTGGCCGGCATCACCGGCGCCACAGGTGCG
GTTGCTGGCGCCTATATCGCCGACATCACCGATGGGGAAGATCGGGCTCGCCACTTCGGGCTCATGAGCG
CTTGTTTCGGCGTGGGTATGGTGGCAGGCCCCGTGGCCGGGGGACTGTTGGGCGCCATCTCCTTGCATGC
ACCATTCCTTGCGGCGGCGGTGCTCAACGGCCTCAACCTACTACTGGGCTGCTTCCTAATGCAGGAGTCG
CATAAGGGAGAGCGTCGAGATCCCGGACACCATCGAATGGCGCAAAACCTTTCGCGGTATGGCATGATAG
CGCCCGGAAGAGAGTCAATTCAGGGTGGTGAATGTGAAACCAGTAACGTTATACGATGTCGCAGAGTATG
CCGGTGTCTCTTATCAGACCGTTTCCCGCGTGGTGAACCAGGCCAGCCACGTTTCTGCGAAAACGCGGGA
AAAAGTGGAAGCGGCGATGGCGGAGCTGAATTACATTCCCAACCGCGTGGCACAACAACTGGCGGGCAAA
CAGTCGTTGCTGATTGGCGTTGCCACCTCCAGTCTGGCCCTGCACGCGCCGTCGCAAATTGTCGCGGCGA
TTAAATCTCGCGCCGATCAACTGGGTGCCAGCGTGGTGGTGTCGATGGTAGAACGAAGCGGCGTCGAAGC
CTGTAAAGCGGCGGTGCACAATCTTCTCGCGCAACGCGTCAGTGGGCTGATCATTAACTATCCGCTGGAT
GACCAGGATGCCATTGCTGTGGAAGCTGCCTGCACTAATGTTCCGGCGTTATTTCTTGATGTCTCTGACC
AGACACCCATCAACAGTATTATTTTCTCCCATGAAGACGGTACGCGACTGGGCGTGGAGCATCTGGTCGC
ATTGGGTCACCAG
Features (pLannotate 1.2.2; 19 found; start..end, strand, type, name):
    556..577     +  protein_bind   CAP binding site: CAP binding activates transcription in the presence of cAMP. E. coli catabolite activator protein
    592..656     +  CDS            TcR (fragment): tetracycline efflux protein; tet; confers resistance to tetracycline
    718..1098    -  CDS            YPB1_ECOLX: Protein predicted: Swiss-Prot protein existence level 4. From Escherichia coli.
   1115..1306    +  CDS            rop: Rop protein, which maintains plasmids at low copy number; rop
   1408..1547    +  misc_feature   bom: basis of mobility region from pBR322
   1733..2321    -  rep_origin     ori: high-copy-number ColE1/pMB1/pBR322/pUC origin of replication
   2402..2494    +  promoter       AmpR promoter: bla
   2495..3355    +  CDS            AmpR: β-lactamase; bla; confers resistance to ampicillin, carbenicillin, and related antibiotics
   3470..3925    -  rep_origin     f1 ori (sequence partly withheld): f1 bacteriophage origin of replication; arrow indicates direction of (+) strand synthesis
   3962..4009    -  terminator     T7 terminator: transcription terminator for bacteriophage T7 RNA polymerase
   4017..4034    -  CDS            SET1 (fragment): solubility-enhancement tag derived from T7 phage gene 10B
   4064..4105    -  CDS            S-Tag (fragment): affinity and epitope tag derived from pancreatic ribonuclease A
   4208..4918    -  CDS            Superfolder GFP: Superfolder GFP is a basic (constitutively fluorescent) green fluorescent protein published in 2005, derived from Aequorea victoria. It is reported to be a very rapidly-maturing weak dimer.
   4958..4980    -  RBS            RBS: efficient ribosome binding site from bacteriophage T7 gene 10 (Olins and Rangwala, 1989)
   4995..5019    -  protein_bind   lac operator: The lac repressor binds to the lac operator to inhibit transcription in E. coli. This inhibition can be relieved by adding lactose or isopropyl-β-D-thiogalactopyranoside (IPTG). lac repressor encoded by lacI
   5020..5038    -  promoter       T7 promoter: promoter for bacteriophage T7 RNA polymerase
   5064..5343    +  CDS            TcR (fragment): tetracycline efflux protein; tet; confers resistance to tetracycline
   5351..5428    +  promoter       lacI promoter: lacI
   5429..543     +  CDS            lacI (across the origin): lac repressor; lacI; The lac repressor binds to the lac operator to inhibit transcription in E. coli. This inhibition can be relieved by adding lactose or isopropyl-β-D-thiogalactopyranoside (IPTG).
