[The description below was written by a language model from this plasmid's Addgene catalogue record and pLannotate feature annotations shown in this document.]
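Description:
pET-6xHis-GFP(-6)-L3 is a bacterial expression plasmid built on a pETDuet backbone, about 6 kb in the sequenced record. It replicates in E. coli from a ColE1/pBR322-type origin and is selected with ampicillin through the β-lactamase gene and its native promoter. The annotation also finds the rop gene and the pBR322 bom region beside the origin. The catalogue lists the plasmid as high copy, although rop normally lowers copy number. An f1 phage origin is present, along with short tetracycline-resistance fragments that are non-functional remnants of the pBR322 lineage.

The payload is a single expression cassette driven by the T7 promoter under control of a lac operator. A strong T7 gene 10 ribosome binding site lies upstream of the coding sequence and a T7 terminator lies downstream. The plasmid carries its own lacI gene and promoter, so transcription stays repressed until it is induced with IPTG or lactose. Expression also requires a host that supplies T7 RNA polymerase. The insert, cloned between NcoI and XhoI, encodes a superfolder GFP variant designated GFP(-6), a name that presumably refers to its net charge. It has an N-terminal polyhistidine tag for affinity purification. At the C-terminus it is fused to L3, a short lysine- and arginine-rich peptide consisting of three copies of a nine-residue charge-patterned motif. The S-Tag and SET1 fragments detected between the insert and the terminator appear to be leftover backbone sequence rather than part of the fusion.

The construct is intended for expressing a fluorescent protein whose cationic disordered tail promotes biomolecular condensate formation inside E. coli. This lets intracellular phase separation be observed by fluorescence and compared across differently patterned peptide tags.
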