Addgene plasmid #205029: pET-6xHis-GFP(-6)-L3
Purpose: Fluorescent protein with charge-patterned cationic peptide to promote biomolecular condensate formation in E. coli
Depositing lab: Allie Obermeyer. Depositing organization: Columbia University. Publication: Charge-Patterned Disordered Peptides Tune Intracellular Phase Separation in Bacteria. Liao J, Yeong V, Obermeyer AC. ACS Synth Biol. 2024 Feb 3. doi: 10.1021/acssynbio.3c00564. PubMed 38308651.
Backbone
  Vector backbone: pETDuet
  Vector type: Bacterial Expression
Growth in bacteria
  Bacterial resistance: Ampicillin, 100 μg/mL
  Growth temperature: 37°C
  Growth strain: DH5alpha
  Copy number: High Copy
Gene/Insert
  Gene/Insert name: GFP(-6)-L3 (alt name: GFP(-6)-K(GRRGKKSRK)3)
  Species: Other
  Tag / fusion protein: MGHHHHHGGA (N terminal on insert); KGRRGKKSRKGRRGKKSRKGRRGKKSRK (C terminal on insert)
  Cloning method: Restriction Enzyme; 5′ cloning site NcoI (unknown if destroyed); 3′ cloning site XhoI (unknown if destroyed)
  Sequencing primers: 5′ T7; 3′ T7-term
Terms and licenses: Academic/Nonprofit Terms; Industry Terms: Not Available to Industry
How to cite: pET-6xHis-GFP(-6)-L3 was a gift from Allie Obermeyer (Addgene plasmid # 205029 ; http://n2t.net/addgene:205029 ; RRID:Addgene_205029)
